LOCUS       pcDNA3.1(+)-blueAKAR 6632 bp DNA circular 5/23/18
DEFINITION
ACCESSION
VERSION
SOURCE
  ORGANISM
COMMENT     Serial Cloner Genbank Format
COMMENT     SerialCloner_Type=Degen. DNA
COMMENT     SerialCloner_Comments=
COMMENT     SerialCloner_Ends=0,0,,0,
FEATURES             Location/Qualifiers
     misc_feature    997..1719
                     /label=cpBFP
                     /SerialCloner_Color=&h0000FF
                     /SerialCloner_Show=True
                     /SerialCloner_Protect=False
                     /SerialCloner_Arrow=True
     primer_bind     complement(4474..4494)
                     /label=M13-rev
                     /SerialCloner_Color=&h008B8B
                     /SerialCloner_Show=True
                     /SerialCloner_Protect=False
                     /SerialCloner_Arrow=True
     primer_bind     864..883
                     /label=T7
                     /SerialCloner_Color=&h008B8B
                     /SerialCloner_Show=True
                     /SerialCloner_Protect=False
                     /SerialCloner_Arrow=True
     misc_binding    complement(4500..4522)
                     /label=LacO
                     /SerialCloner_Color=&h6495ED
                     /SerialCloner_Show=True
                     /SerialCloner_Protect=False
                     /SerialCloner_Arrow=True
     CDS             complement(5639..6298)
                     /label=AmpR
                     /SerialCloner_Color=&h8FBC8F
                     /SerialCloner_Show=True
                     /SerialCloner_Protect=False
                     /SerialCloner_Arrow=True
     CDS             3343..4134
                     /label=Kan/neoR
                     /SerialCloner_Color=&h8FBC8F
                     /SerialCloner_Show=True
                     /SerialCloner_Protect=False
                     /SerialCloner_Arrow=True
     Promoter        complement(6538..6566)
                     /label=Amp prom
                     /SerialCloner_Color=&h4682B4
                     /SerialCloner_Show=True
                     /SerialCloner_Protect=False
                     /SerialCloner_Arrow=True
     Promoter        complement(4527..4556)
                     /label=lac
                     /SerialCloner_Color=&h4682B4
                     /SerialCloner_Show=True
                     /SerialCloner_Protect=False
                     /SerialCloner_Arrow=True
     misc_feature    3124..3201
                     /label=SV40 ORI
                     /SerialCloner_Color=&h4682B4
                     /SerialCloner_Show=True
                     /SerialCloner_Protect=False
                     /SerialCloner_Arrow=True
     terminator      2229..2456
                     /label=bGH PA
                     /SerialCloner_Color=&hFF8000
                     /SerialCloner_Show=True
                     /SerialCloner_Protect=False
                     /SerialCloner_Arrow=True
     promoter        232..281
                     /label=CMV promoter [5']
                     /SerialCloner_Color=&h800080
                     /SerialCloner_Show=True
                     /SerialCloner_Protect=False
                     /SerialCloner_Arrow=True
     promoter        283..820
                     /label=CMV promoter [3']
                     /SerialCloner_Color=&h800080
                     /SerialCloner_Show=True
                     /SerialCloner_Protect=False
                     /SerialCloner_Arrow=True
     CDS             1729..2151
                     /label=FHA1
                     /SerialCloner_Color=&h804000
                     /SerialCloner_Show=True
                     /SerialCloner_Protect=False
                     /SerialCloner_Arrow=True
     misc_feature    940..963
                     /label=PKAsub
                     /SerialCloner_Color=&h999999
                     /SerialCloner_Show=True
                     /SerialCloner_Protect=False
                     /SerialCloner_Arrow=True
ORIGIN
        1 GACGGATCGG GAGATCTCCC GATCCCCTAT GGTGCACTCT CAGTACAATC TGCTCTGATG
       61 CCGCATAGTT AAGCCAGTAT CTGCTCCCTG CTTGTGTGTT GGAGGTCGCT GAGTAGTGCG
      121 CGAGCAAAAT TTAAGCTACA ACAAGGCAAG GCTTGACCGA CAATTGCATG AAGAATCTGC
      181 TTAGGGTTAG GCGTTTTGCG CTGCTTCGCG ATGTACGGGC CAGATATACG CGTTGACATT
      241 GATTATTGAC TAGTTATTAA TAGTAATCAA TTACGGGGTC dATTAGTTCA TAGCCCATAT
      301 ATGGAGTTCC GCGTTACATA ACTTACGGTA AATGGCCCGC CTGGCTGACC GCCCAACGAC
      361 CCCCGCCCAT TGACGTCAAT AATGACGTAT GTTCCCATAG TAACGCCAAT AGGGACTTTC
      421 CATTGACGTC AATGGGTGGA GTATTTACGG TAAACTGCCC ACTTGGCAGT ACATCAAGTG
      481 TATCATATGC CAAGTACGCC CCCTATTGAC GTCAATGACG GTAAATGGCC CGCCTGGCAT
      541 TATGCCCAGT ACATGACCTT ATGGGACTTT CCTACTTGGC AGTACATCTA CGTATTAGTC
      601 ATCGCTATTA CCATGGTGAT GCGGTTTTGG CAGTACATCA ATGGGCGTGG ATAGCGGTTT
      661 GACTCACGGG GATTTCCAAG TCTCCACCCC ATTGACGTCA ATGGGAGTTT GTTTTGGCAC
      721 CAAAATCAAC GGGACTTTCC AAAATGTCGT AACAACTCCG CCCCATTGAC GCAAATGGGC
      781 GGTAGGCGTG TACGGTGGGA GGTCTATATA AGCAGAGCTC TCTGGCTAAC TAGAGAACCC
      841 ACTGCTTACT GGCTTATCGA AATTAATACG ACTCACTATA GGGAGACCCA AGCTGGCTAG
      901 CGTTTAAACT TAAGCTTGCG GCCGCCACCG gatcccATGC TGCGTCGCGC CACCCTGGTG
      961 GACGGCGGCA CCGGCGGCAG Cgagctcagc gcgatcAACG TCTATATCAa GGCCGACAAG
     1021 CAGAAGAACG GCATCAAGGC GAACTTCAAG ATCCGCCACA ACATCGAGGA CGGCGGCGTG
     1081 CAGCTCGCCT ACCACTACCA GCAGAACACC CCCATCGGCG ACGGCCCCGT GCTGCTGCCC
     1141 GACAACCACT ACCTGAGCgt gCAGTCCAAA CTTTCGAAAG ACCCCAACGA GAAGCGCGAT
     1201 CACATGGTCC TGCTGGAGTT CGTGACCGCC GCCGGGATCA CTCTCGGCAT GGACGAGCTG
     1261 TACAAGGGCG GTACCGGAGG GAGCATGGTG AGCAAGGGCG AGGAGCTGTT CACCGGGGTG
     1321 GTGCCCATCC TGGTCGAGCT GGACGGCGAC GTAAACGGCC ACAAGTTCAG CGTGTCCGGC
     1381 GAGGGTGAGG GCGATGCCAC CTACGGCAAG CTGACCCTGA AGTTCATCTG CACCACCGGC
     1441 AAGCTGCCCG TGCCCTGGCC CACCCTCGTG ACCACCCTGA GCCATGGCGT GCAGTGCTTC
     1501 AGCCGCTACC CCGACCACAT GAAGCAGCAC GACTTCTTCA AGTCCGCCAT GCCCGAAGGC
     1561 TACATCCAGG AGCGCACCAT CTTCTTCAAG GACGACGGCA ACTACAAGAC CCGCGCCGAG
     1621 GTGAAGTTCG AGGGCGACAC CCTGGTGAAC CGCATCGAGC TGAAGGGCAT CGACTTCAAG
     1681 GAGGACGGCA ACATCCTGGG GCACAAGCTG GAGTACAACa gcatgcataa gttttctcaa
     1741 gaacagatcg gcgaaaacat tgtgtgcagg gtcatttgta ccacgggtca aattcccatc
     1801 cgagatttgt cagctgatat ttcacaagtg cttaaggaaa aacgatccat aaagaaagtt
     1861 tggacatttg gtagaaaccc agcctgtgac tatcatttag gaaacatttc aagactgtca
     1921 aataagcatt tccaaatact actaggagaa gacggtaacc ttttattgaa tgacatttcc
     1981 actaatggga cctggttaaa tgggcaaaaa gtcgagaaga acagcaatca gttactgtct
     2041 caaggtgatg aaataaccgt tggtgtaggc gtggaatcag atattttatc tctggtcatt
     2101 ttcataaacg acaaatttaa gcagtgcctc gagcagaaca aagttgatcg cTAGgaattc
     2161 CTGCAGATAT CCAGCACAGT GGCGGCCGCT CGAGTCTAGA GGGCCCGTTT AAACCCGCTG
     2221 ATCAGCCTCG ACTGTGCCTT CTAGTTGCCA GCCATCTGTT GTTTGCCCCT CCCCCGTGCC
     2281 TTCCTTGACC CTGGAAGGTG CCACTCCCAC TGTCCTTTCC TAATAAAATG AGGAAATTGC
     2341 ATCGCATTGT CTGAGTAGGT GTCATTCTAT TCTGGGGGGT GGGGTGGGGC AGGACAGCAA
     2401 GGGGGAGGAT TGGGAAGACA ATAGCAGGCA TGCTGGGGAT GCGGTGGGCT CTATGGCTTC
     2461 TGAGGCGGAA AGAACCAGCT GGGGCTCTAG GGGGTATCCC CNNNNNNNNN NNNNNNNNNN
     2521 NNNNNNNNNN NNNNNNNNNN NNNNNNNNNN NNNNNNNNNN NNNNNNNNNN NNNNNNNNNN
     2581 NNNNNNNNNN NNNNNNNNNN NNNNNNNNNN NNNNNNNNNN NNNNNCNNNN NNNNNNNNNN
     2641 NNNNNNNNNN NNNNNNNNNN NNNNNNNNNN NNNNNNNNNN NNNNNNNNNN NNNNNNNNNN
     2701 NNNNNNNNNN NNNNNNNANN NNNNNNNNNN NNNNNNNNNN NNNNNNNNNN NNNNNNNNNN
     2761 NNNNNNNCCT TTGACGTTGG AGTCCACGTT CTTTNNNNNN NNNNNNNNNN NNNNNNNNNN
     2821 NNNNNNNNNN NACCCTATCT CGGTCTATTC TTTTGATTTA TAAGGGATTT TGCCGATTTC
     2881 GGCCTATTGG TTAAAAAATG AGCTGATTTA ACAAAAATTT AACGCGAATT AATTCTGTGG
     2941 AATGTGTGTC AGTTAGGGTG TGGAAAGTCC CCAGGCTCCC CAGCAGGCAG AAGTATGCAA
     3001 AGCATGCATC TCAATTAGTC AGCAACCAGG TGTGGAAAGT CCCCAGGCTC CCCAGCAGGC
     3061 AGAAGTATGC AAAGCATGCA TCTCAATTAG TCAGCAACCA TAGTCCCGCC CCTAACTCCG
     3121 CCCATCCCGC CCCTAACTCC GCCCAGTTCC GCCCATTCTC CGCCCCATGG CTGACTAATT
     3181 TTTTTTATTT ATGCAGAGGC CGAGGCCGCC TCTGCCTCTG AGCTATTCCA GAAGTAGTGA
     3241 GGAGGCTTTT TTGGAGGCCT AGGCTTTTGC AAAAAGCTCC CGGGAGCTTG TATATCCATT
     3301 TTCGGATCTG ATCAAGAGAC AGGATGAGGA TCGTTTCGCA TGATTGAACA AGATGGATTG
     3361 CACGCAGGTT CTCCGGCCGC TTGGGTGGAG AGGCTATTCG GCTATGACTG GGCACAACAG
     3421 ACAATCGGCT GCTCTGATGC CGCCGTGTTC CGGCTGTCAG CGCAGGGGCG CCCGGTTCTT
     3481 TTTGTCAAGA CCGACCTGTC CGGTGCCCTG AATGAACTGC AGGACGAGGC AGCGCGGCTA
     3541 TCGTGGCTGG CCACGACGGG CGTTCCTTGC GCAGCTGTGC TCGACGTTGT CACTGAAGCG
     3601 GGAAGGGACT GGCTGCTATT GGGCGAAGTG CCGGGGCAGG ATCTCCTGTC ATCTCACCTT
     3661 GCTCCTGCCG AGAAAGTATC CATCATGGCT GATGCAATGC GGCGGCTGCA TACGCTTGAT
     3721 CCGGCTACCT GCCCATTCGA CCACCAAGCG AAACATCGCA TCGAGCGAGC ACGTACTCGG
     3781 ATGGAAGCCG GTCTTGTCGA TCAGGATGAT CTGGACGAAG AGCATCAGGG GCTCGCGCCA
     3841 GCCGAACTGT TCGCCAGGCT CAAGGCGCGC ATGCCCGACG GCGAGGATCT CGTCGTGACC
     3901 CATGGCGATG CCTGCTTGCC GAATATCATG GTGGAAAATG GCCGCTTTTC TGGATTCATC
     3961 GACTGTGGCC GGCTGGGTGT GGCGGACCGC TATCAGGACA TAGCGTTGGC TACCCGTGAT
     4021 ATTGCTGAAG AGCTTGGCGG CGAATGGGCT GACCGCTTCC TCGTGCTTTA CGGTATCGCC
     4081 GCTCCCGATT CGCAGCGCAT CGCCTTCTAT CGCCTTCTTG ACGAGTTCTT CTGAGCGGGA
     4141 CTCTGGGGTT CGAAATGACC GACCAAGCGA CGCCCAACCT GCCATCACGA GATTTCGATT
     4201 CCACCGCCGC CTTCTATGAA AGGTTGGGCT TCGGAATCGT TTTCCGGGAC GCCGGCTGGA
     4261 TGATCCTCCA GCGCGGGGAT CTCATGCTGG AGTTCTTCGC CCACCCCAAC TTGTTTATTG
     4321 CAGCTTATAA TGGTTACAAA TAAAGCAATA GCATCACAAA TTTCACAAAT AAAGCATTTT
     4381 TTTCACTGCA TTCTAGTTGT GGTTTGTCCA AACTCATCAA TGTATCTTAT CATGTCTGTA
     4441 TACCGTCGAC CTCTAGCTAG AGCTTGGCGT AATCATGGTC ATAGCTGTTT CCTGTGTGAA
     4501 ATTGTTATCC GCTCACAATT CCACACAACA TACGAGCCGG AAGCATAAAG TGTAAAGCCT
     4561 GGGGTGCCTA ATGAGTGAGC TAACTCACAT TAATTGCGTT GCGCTCACTG CCCGCTTTCC
     4621 AGTCGGGAAA CCTGTCGTGC CAGCTGCATT AATGAATCGG CCAACGCGCG GGGAGAGGCG
     4681 GTTTGCGTAT TGGGCGCTCT TCCGCTTCCT CGCTCACTGA CTCGCTGCGC TCGGTCGTTC
     4741 GGCTGCGGCG AGCGGTATCA GCTCACTCAA AGGCGGTAAT ACGGTTATCC ACAGAATCAG
     4801 GGGATAACGC AGGAAAGAAC ATGTGAGCAA AAGGCCAGCA AAAGGCCAGG AACCGTAAAA
     4861 AGGCCGCGTT GCTGGCGTTT TTCCATAGGC TCCGCCCCCC TGACGAGCAT CACAAAAATC
     4921 GACGCTCAAG TCAGAGGTGG CGAAACCCGA CAGGACTATA AAGATACCAG GCGTTTCCCC
     4981 CTGGAAGCTC CCTCGTGCGC TCTCCTGTTC CGACCCTGCC GCTTACCGGA TACCTGTCCG
     5041 CCTTTCTCCC TTCGGGAAGC GTGGCGCTTT CTCATAGCTC ACGCTGTAGG TATCTCAGTT
     5101 CGGTGTAGGT CGTTCGCTCC AAGCTGGGCT GTGTGCACGA ACCCCCCGTT CAGCCCGACC
     5161 GCTGCGCCTT ATCCGGTAAC TATCGTCTTG AGTCCAACCC GGTAAGACAC GACTTATCGC
     5221 CACTGGCAGC AGCCACTGGT AACAGGATTA GCAGAGCGAG GTATGTAGGC GGTGCTACAG
     5281 AGTTCTTGAA GTGGTGGCCT AACTACGGCT ACACTAGAAG AACAGTATTT GGTATCTGCG
     5341 CTCTGCTGAA GCCAGTTACC TTCGGAAAAA GAGTTGGTAG CTCTTGATCC GGCAAACAAA
     5401 CCACCGCTGG TAGCGGTTTT TTTGTTTGCA AGCAGCAGAT TACGCGCAGA AAAAAAGGAT
     5461 CTCAAGAAGA TCCTTTGATC TTTTCTACGG GGTCTGACGC TCAGTGGAAC GAAAACTCAC
     5521 GTTAAGGGAT TTTGGTCATG AGATTATCAA AAAGGATCTT CACCTAGATC CTTTTAAATT
     5581 AAAAATGAAG TTTTAAATCA ATCTAAAGTA TATATGAGTA AACTTGGTCT GACAGTTACC
     5641 AATGCTTAAT CAGTGAGGCA CCTATCTCAG CGATCTGTCT ATTTCGTTCA TCCATAGTTG
     5701 CCTGACTCCC CGTCGTGTAG ATAACTACGA TACGGGAGGG CTTACCATCT GGCCCCAGTG
     5761 CTGCAATGAT ACCGCGAGAC CCACGCTCAC CGGCTCCAGA TTTATCAGCA ATAAACCAGC
     5821 CAGCCGGAAG GGCCGAGCGC AGAAGTGGTC CTGCAACTTT ATCCGCCTCC ATCCAGTCTA
     5881 TTAATTGTTG CCGGGAAGCT AGAGTAAGTA GTTCGCCAGT TAATAGTTTG CGCAACGTTG
     5941 TTGCCATTGC TACAGGCATC GTGGTGTCAC GCTCGTCGTT TGGTATGGCT TCATTCAGCT
     6001 CCGGTTCCCA ACGATCAAGG CGAGTTACAT GATCCCCCAT GTTGTGCAAA AAAGCGGTTA
     6061 GCTCCTTCGG TCCTCCGATC GTTGTCAGAA GTAAGTTGGC CGCAGTGTTA TCACTCATGG
     6121 TTATGGCAGC ACTGCATAAT TCTCTTACTG TCATGCCATC CGTAAGATGC TTTTCTGTGA
     6181 CTGGTGAGTA CTCAACCAAG TCATTCTGAG AATAGTGTAT GCGGCGACCG AGTTGCTCTT
     6241 GCCCGGCGTC AATACGGGAT AATACCGCGC CACATAGCAG AACTTTAAAA GTGCTCATCA
     6301 TTGGAAAACG TTCTTCGGGG CGAAAACTCT CAAGGATCTT ACCGCTGTTG AGATCCAGTT
     6361 CGATGTAACC CACTCGTGCA CCCAACTGAT CTTCAGCATC TTTTACTTTC ACCAGCGTTT
     6421 CTGGGTGAGC AAAAACAGGA AGGCAAAATG CCGCAAAAAA GGGAATAAGG GCGACACGGA
     6481 AATGTTGAAT ACTCATACTC TTCCTTTTTC AATATTATTG AAGCATTTAT CAGGGTTATT
     6541 GTCTCATGAG CGGATACATA TTTGAATGTA TTTAGAAAAA TAAACAAATA GGGGTTCCGC
     6601 GCACATTTCC CCGAAAAGTG CCACCTGACG TC
//
