>Addgene plasmid #118470 | pcDNA3.1(+)-blueAKAR | addgene full sequence | sequence record 230261 | Addgene NGS Result
GACGGATCGGGAGATCTCCCGATCCCCTATGGTGCACTCTCAGTACAATCTGCTCTGATGCCGCATAGTT
AAGCCAGTATCTGCTCCCTGCTTGTGTGTTGGAGGTCGCTGAGTAGTGCGCGAGCAAAATTTAAGCTACA
ACAAGGCAAGGCTTGACCGACAATTGCATGAAGAATCTGCTTAGGGTTAGGCGTTTTGCGCTGCTTCGCG
ATGTACGGGCCAGATATACGCGTTGACATTGATTATTGACTAGTTATTAATAGTAATCAATTACGGGGTC
ATTAGTTCATAGCCCATATATGGAGTTCCGCGTTACATAACTTACGGTAAATGGCCCGCCTGGCTGACCG
CCCAACGACCCCCGCCCATTGACGTCAATAATGACGTATGTTCCCATAGTAACGCCAATAGGGACTTTCC
ATTGACGTCAATGGGTGGAGTATTTACGGTAAACTGCCCACTTGGCAGTACATCAAGTGTATCATATGCC
AAGTACGCCCCCTATTGACGTCAATGACGGTAAATGGCCCGCCTGGCATTATGCCCAGTACATGACCTTA
TGGGACTTTCCTACTTGGCAGTACATCTACGTATTAGTCATCGCTATTACCATGGTGATGCGGTTTTGGC
AGTACATCAATGGGCGTGGATAGCGGTTTGACTCACGGGGATTTCCAAGTCTCCACCCCATTGACGTCAA
TGGGAGTTTGTTTTGGCACCAAAATCAACGGGACTTTCCAAAATGTCGTAACAACTCCGCCCCATTGACG
CAAATGGGCGGTAGGCGTGTACGGTGGGAGGTCTATATAAGCAGAGCTCTCTGGCTAACTAGAGAACCCA
CTGCTTACTGGCTTATCGAAATTAATACGACTCACTATAGGGAGACCCAAGCTGGCTAGCGTTTAAACTT
AAGCTTGCGGCCGCCACCGGATCCCATGCTGCGTCGCGCCACCCTGGTGGACGGCGGCACCGGCGGCAGC
GAGCTCAGCGCGATCAACGTCTATATCAAGGCCGACAAGCAGAAGAACGGCATCAAGGCGAACTTCAAGA
TCCGCCACAACATCGAGGACGGCGGCGTGCAGCTCGCCTACCACTACCAGCAGAACACCCCCATCGGCGA
CGGCCCCGTGCTGCTGCCCGACAACCACTACCTGAGCGTGCAGTCCAAACTTTCGAAAGACCCCAACGAG
AAGCGCGATCACATGGTCCTGCTGGAGTTCGTGACCGCCGCCGGGATCACTCTCGGCATGGACGAGCTGT
ACAAGGGCGGTACCGGAGGGAGCATGGTGAGCAAGGGCGAGGAGCTGTTCACCGGGGTGGTGCCCATCCT
GGTCGAGCTGGACGGCGACGTAAACGGCCACAAGTTCAGCGTGTCCGGCGAGGGTGAGGGCGATGCCACC
TACGGCAAGCTGACCCTGAAGTTCATCTGCACCACCGGCAAGCTGCCCGTGCCCTGGCCCACCCTCGTGA
CCACCCTGAGCCATGGCGTGCAGTGCTTCAGCCGCTACCCCGACCACATGAAGCAGCACGACTTCTTCAA
GTCCGCCATGCCCGAAGGCTACATCCAGGAGCGCACCATCTTCTTCAAGGACGACGGCAACTACAAGACC
CGCGCCGAGGTGAAGTTCGAGGGCGACACCCTGGTGAACCGCATCGAGCTGAAGGGCATCGACTTCAAGG
AGGACGGCAACATCCTGGGGCACAAGCTGGAGTACAACAGCATGCATAAGTTTTCTCAAGAACAGATCGG
CGAAAACATTGTGTGCAGGGTCATTTGTACCACGGGTCAAATTCCCATCCGAGATTTGTCAGCTGATATT
TCACAAGTGCTTAAGGAAAAACGATCCATAAAGAAAGTTTGGACATTTGGTAGAAACCCAGCCTGTGACT
ATCATTTAGGAAACATTTCAAGACTGTCAAATAAGCATTTCCAAATACTACTAGGAGAAGACGGTAACCT
TTTATTGAATGACATTTCCACTAATGGGACCTGGTTAAATGGGCAAAAAGTCGAGAAGAACAGCAATCAG
TTACTGTCTCAAGGTGATGAAATAACCGTTGGTGTAGGCGTGGAATCAGATATTTTATCTCTGGTCATTT
TCATAAACGACAAATTTAAGCAGTGCCTCGAGCAGAACAAAGTTGATCGCTAAGAATTCTGCAGATATCC
AGCACAGTGGCGGCCGCTCGAGTCTAGAGGGCCCGTTTAAACCCGCTGATCAGCCTCGACTGTGCCTTCT
AGTTGCCAGCCATCTGTTGTTTGCCCCTCCCCCGTGCCTTCCTTGACCCTGGAAGGTGCCACTCCCACTG
TCCTTTCCTAATAAAATGAGGAAATTGCATCGCATTGTCTGAGTAGGTGTCATTCTATTCTGGGGGGTGG
GGTGGGGCAGGACAGCAAGGGGGAGGATTGGGAAGACAATAGCAGGCATGCTGGGGATGCGGTGGGCTCT
ATGGCTTCTGAGGCGGAAAGAACCAGCTGGGGCTCTAGGGGGTATCCCC
[124 nt withheld, positions 2500-2623]
C
[91 nt withheld, positions 2625-2715]
A
[49 nt withheld, positions 2717-2765]
CCTTTGACGTTGGAGTCCACGTTCTTT
[37 nt withheld, positions 2793-2829]
ACCCTATCTCGGTCTATTCTTTTGATTTATAAGGGATTTTGCCGATTTCGGCCTATTGGTTAAAAAATGA
GCTGATTTAACAAAAATTTAACGCGAATTAATTCTGTGGAATGTGTGTCAGTTAGGGTGTGGAAAGTCCC
CAGGCTCCCCAGCAGGCAGAAGTATGCAAAGCATGCATCTCAATTAGTCAGCAACCAGGTGTGGAAAGTC
CCCAGGCTCCCCAGCAGGCAGAAGTATGCAAAGCATGCATCTCAATTAGTCAGCAACCATAGTCCCGCCC
CTAACTCCGCCCATCCCGCCCCTAACTCCGCCCAGTTCCGCCCATTCTCCGCCCCATGGCTGACTAATTT
TTTTTATTTATGCAGAGGCCGAGGCCGCCTCTGCCTCTGAGCTATTCCAGAAGTAGTGAGGAGGCTTTTT
TGGAGGCCTAGGCTTTTGCAAAAAGCTCCCGGGAGCTTGTATATCCATTTTCGGATCTGATCAAGAGACA
GGATGAGGATCGTTTCGCATGATTGAACAAGATGGATTGCACGCAGGTTCTCCGGCCGCTTGGGTGGAGA
GGCTATTCGGCTATGACTGGGCACAACAGACAATCGGCTGCTCTGATGCCGCCGTGTTCCGGCTGTCAGC
GCAGGGGCGCCCGGTTCTTTTTGTCAAGACCGACCTGTCCGGTGCCCTGAATGAACTGCAGGACGAGGCA
GCGCGGCTATCGTGGCTGGCCACGACGGGCGTTCCTTGCGCAGCTGTGCTCGACGTTGTCACTGAAGCGG
GAAGGGACTGGCTGCTATTGGGCGAAGTGCCGGGGCAGGATCTCCTGTCATCTCACCTTGCTCCTGCCGA
GAAAGTATCCATCATGGCTGATGCAATGCGGCGGCTGCATACGCTTGATCCGGCTACCTGCCCATTCGAC
CACCAAGCGAAACATCGCATCGAGCGAGCACGTACTCGGATGGAAGCCGGTCTTGTCGATCAGGATGATC
TGGACGAAGAGCATCAGGGGCTCGCGCCAGCCGAACTGTTCGCCAGGCTCAAGGCGCGCATGCCCGACGG
CGAGGATCTCGTCGTGACCCATGGCGATGCCTGCTTGCCGAATATCATGGTGGAAAATGGCCGCTTTTCT
GGATTCATCGACTGTGGCCGGCTGGGTGTGGCGGACCGCTATCAGGACATAGCGTTGGCTACCCGTGATA
TTGCTGAAGAGCTTGGCGGCGAATGGGCTGACCGCTTCCTCGTGCTTTACGGTATCGCCGCTCCCGATTC
GCAGCGCATCGCCTTCTATCGCCTTCTTGACGAGTTCTTCTGAGCGGGACTCTGGGGTTCGAAATGACCG
ACCAAGCGACGCCCAACCTGCCATCACGAGATTTCGATTCCACCGCCGCCTTCTATGAAAGGTTGGGCTT
CGGAATCGTTTTCCGGGACGCCGGCTGGATGATCCTCCAGCGCGGGGATCTCATGCTGGAGTTCTTCGCC
CACCCCAACTTGTTTATTGCAGCTTATAATGGTTACAAATAAAGCAATAGCATCACAAATTTCACAAATA
AAGCATTTTTTTCACTGCATTCTAGTTGTGGTTTGTCCAAACTCATCAATGTATCTTATCATGTCTGTAT
ACCGTCGACCTCTAGCTAGAGCTTGGCGTAATCATGGTCATAGCTGTTTCCTGTGTGAAATTGTTATCCG
CTCACAATTCCACACAACATACGAGCCGGAAGCATAAAGTGTAAAGCCTGGGGTGCCTAATGAGTGAGCT
AACTCACATTAATTGCGTTGCGCTCACTGCCCGCTTTCCAGTCGGGAAACCTGTCGTGCCAGCTGCATTA
ATGAATCGGCCAACGCGCGGGGAGAGGCGGTTTGCGTATTGGGCGCTCTTCCGCTTCCTCGCTCACTGAC
TCGCTGCGCTCGGTCGTTCGGCTGCGGCGAGCGGTATCAGCTCACTCAAAGGCGGTAATACGGTTATCCA
CAGAATCAGGGGATAACGCAGGAAAGAACATGTGAGCAAAAGGCCAGCAAAAGGCCAGGAACCGTAAAAA
GGCCGCGTTGCTGGCGTTTTTCCATAGGCTCCGCCCCCCTGACGAGCATCACAAAAATCGACGCTCAAGT
CAGAGGTGGCGAAACCCGACAGGACTATAAAGATACCAGGCGTTTCCCCCTGGAAGCTCCCTCGTGCGCT
CTCCTGTTCCGACCCTGCCGCTTACCGGATACCTGTCCGCCTTTCTCCCTTCGGGAAGCGTGGCGCTTTC
TCATAGCTCACGCTGTAGGTATCTCAGTTCGGTGTAGGTCGTTCGCTCCAAGCTGGGCTGTGTGCACGAA
CCCCCCGTTCAGCCCGACCGCTGCGCCTTATCCGGTAACTATCGTCTTGAGTCCAACCCGGTAAGACACG
ACTTATCGCCACTGGCAGCAGCCACTGGTAACAGGATTAGCAGAGCGAGGTATGTAGGCGGTGCTACAGA
GTTCTTGAAGTGGTGGCCTAACTACGGCTACACTAGAAGAACAGTATTTGGTATCTGCGCTCTGCTGAAG
CCAGTTACCTTCGGAAAAAGAGTTGGTAGCTCTTGATCCGGCAAACAAACCACCGCTGGTAGCGGTGGTT
TTTTTGTTTGCAAGCAGCAGATTACGCGCAGAAAAAAAGGATCTCAAGAAGATCCTTTGATCTTTTCTAC
GGGGTCTGACGCTCAGTGGAACGAAAACTCACGTTAAGGGATTTTGGTCATGAGATTATCAAAAAGGATC
TTCACCTAGATCCTTTTAAATTAAAAATGAAGTTTTAAATCAATCTAAAGTATATATGAGTAAACTTGGT
CTGACAGTTACCAATGCTTAATCAGTGAGGCACCTATCTCAGCGATCTGTCTATTTCGTTCATCCATAGT
TGCCTGACTCCCCGTCGTGTAGATAACTACGATACGGGAGGGCTTACCATCTGGCCCCAGTGCTGCAATG
ATACCGCGAGACCCACGCTCACCGGCTCCAGATTTATCAGCAATAAACCAGCCAGCCGGAAGGGCCGAGC
GCAGAAGTGGTCCTGCAACTTTATCCGCCTCCATCCAGTCTATTAATTGTTGCCGGGAAGCTAGAGTAAG
TAGTTCGCCAGTTAATAGTTTGCGCAACGTTGTTGCCATTGCTACAGGCATCGTGGTGTCACGCTCGTCG
TTTGGTATGGCTTCATTCAGCTCCGGTTCCCAACGATCAAGGCGAGTTACATGATCCCCCATGTTGTGCA
AAAAAGCGGTTAGCTCCTTCGGTCCTCCGATCGTTGTCAGAAGTAAGTTGGCCGCAGTGTTATCACTCAT
GGTTATGGCAGCACTGCATAATTCTCTTACTGTCATGCCATCCGTAAGATGCTTTTCTGTGACTGGTGAG
TACTCAACCAAGTCATTCTGAGAATAGTGTATGCGGCGACCGAGTTGCTCTTGCCCGGCGTCAATACGGG
ATAATACCGCGCCACATAGCAGAACTTTAAAAGTGCTCATCATTGGAAAACGTTCTTCGGGGCGAAAACT
CTCAAGGATCTTACCGCTGTTGAGATCCAGTTCGATGTAACCCACTCGTGCACCCAACTGATCTTCAGCA
TCTTTTACTTTCACCAGCGTTTCTGGGTGAGCAAAAACAGGAAGGCAAAATGCCGCAAAAAAGGGAATAA
GGGCGACACGGAAATGTTGAATACTCATACTCTTCCTTTTTCAATATTATTGAAGCATTTATCAGGGTTA
TTGTCTCATGAGCGGATACATATTTGAATGTATTTAGAAAAATAAACAAATAGGGGTTCCGCGCACATTT
CCCCGAAAAGTGCCACCTGACGTC
Features (pLannotate 1.2.2; 21 found; start..end, strand, type, name):
     28..80      -  misc_feature   bom (fragment): basis of mobility region from pBR322
    235..614     +  enhancer       CMV enhancer: human cytomegalovirus immediate early enhancer
    615..818     +  promoter       CMV promoter: human cytomegalovirus (CMV) immediate early promoter
    814..847     +  LTR            5' LTR (truncated) (fragment): truncated 5' long terminal repeat (LTR) from HIV-1
    863..881     +  promoter       T7 promoter: promoter for bacteriophage T7 RNA polymerase
    996..1718    +  CDS            cEGFP: cEGFP is a basic (constitutively fluorescent) green fluorescent protein published in 2008, derived from Aequorea victoria.
   1728..2150    +  CDS            RAD53 (fragment): RAD53_YEAST - Also known as MEC2, SAD1, SPK1. Experimental evidence at protein level: Swiss-Prot protein existence level 1. Controls S-phase checkpoint as well as G1 and G2 DNA damage checkpoints. Phosphorylates proteins on serine, threonine, and tyrosine. Prevents entry into anaphase and mitotic exit after DNA damage via regulation of the Polo kinase CDC5. Seems to be involved in the phosphorylation of RPH1. From Saccharomyces cerevisiae (strain ATCC 204508 / S288c) (Baker's yeast).
   2230..2454    +  polyA_signal   bGH poly(A) signal: bovine growth hormone polyadenylation signal
   2458..2479    +  promoter       SV40 promoter (fragment): SV40 enhancer and early promoter
   2500..2928    +  rep_origin     f1 ori (sequence partly withheld): f1 bacteriophage origin of replication; arrow indicates direction of (+) strand synthesis
   2942..3271    +  promoter       SV40 promoter: SV40 enhancer and early promoter
   3338..4129    +  CDS            neo: KKA2_KLEPN - Also known as kan, nptII. Experimental evidence at protein level: Swiss-Prot protein existence level 1. Resistance to kanamycin, neomycin, paromomycin, ribostamycin, butirosin and gentamicin B. From Klebsiella pneumoniae.
   4153..4311    +  CDS            ble (fragment): BLE_KLEPN - Experimental evidence at protein level: Swiss-Prot protein existence level 1. Binding protein with a strong affinity to the bleomycin family of antibiotics. Binds to CL990; an antimitotic-antibiotic compound. From Klebsiella pneumoniae.
   4306..4427    +  polyA_signal   SV40 poly(A) signal: SV40 polyadenylation signal
   4500..4516    -  protein_bind   lac operator: The lac repressor binds to the lac operator to inhibit transcription in E. coli. This inhibition can be relieved by adding lactose or isopropyl-β-D-thiogalactopyranoside (IPTG). lac repressor encoded by lacI
   4524..4554    -  promoter       lac promoter: promoter for the E. coli lac operon
   4569..4590    -  protein_bind   CAP binding site: CAP binding activates transcription in the presence of cAMP. E. coli catabolite activator protein
   4603..4695    -  CDS            lacI (fragment): lac repressor; lacI; The lac repressor binds to the lac operator to inhibit transcription in E. coli. This inhibition can be relieved by adding lactose or isopropyl-β-D-thiogalactopyranoside (IPTG).
   4878..5466    -  rep_origin     ori: high-copy-number ColE1/pMB1/pBR322/pUC origin of replication
   5637..6497    -  CDS            AmpR: β-lactamase; bla; confers resistance to ampicillin, carbenicillin, and related antibiotics
   6498..6602    -  promoter       AmpR promoter: bla
