[The description below was written by a language model from this plasmid's Addgene catalogue record, the feature table of its GenBank file and pLannotate feature annotations shown in this document.]
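Description:
pcDNA3.1(+)-blueAKAR is a mammalian expression plasmid of about 6.6 kb, built on the Invitrogen pcDNA3.1(+) backbone. It encodes a synthetic, single-fluorophore biosensor for protein kinase A (PKA) activity. It is propagated in E. coli through a high-copy ColE1/pUC-type origin with ampicillin selection (AmpR under its own bla promoter). The backbone also carries an f1 origin. For mammalian cells, a neomycin resistance gene driven by the SV40 early promoter/origin and followed by an SV40 poly(A) signal allows G418 selection of stable transfectants.

The roughly 1.2 kb blueAKAR insert sits between BamHI and EcoRI sites. It lies downstream of the CMV immediate-early enhancer/promoter and upstream of the bovine growth hormone polyadenylation signal. A T7 promoter lies just ahead of the insert. According to the depositor's annotation, the open reading frame has three parts in order: a short PKA substrate peptide, a circularly permuted blue fluorescent protein (cpBFP), and an FHA1 domain. The automated annotation matches the fluorescent module to a GFP-family protein from Aequorea victoria, and it identifies FHA1 as a fragment of yeast RAD53. FHA1 is a phosphothreonine-binding module. In this type of design, phosphorylation of the substrate by PKA is expected to promote its binding to FHA1, and the resulting conformational change alters the fluorescence of the intervening cpBFP.

The recorded purpose is monitoring PKA activity with a single-colour blue readout. The associated publication title indicates that such sensors are intended for sensitive and multiplexed detection of signalling activities. Minor automated hits, such as a truncated HIV-1 LTR fragment and ble and lacI fragments, are probably annotation artefacts or backbone remnants rather than functional parts.
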