Addgene plasmid #118470: pcDNA3.1(+)-blueAKAR
Purpose: cpBFP-based single-color biosensor for monitoring Protein Kinase A activity.
Depositing lab: Jin Zhang. Depositing organization: University of California, San Diego (UCSD). Publication: Single-fluorophore biosensors for sensitive and multiplexed detection of signalling activities. Mehta S, Zhang Y, Roth RH, Zhang JF, Mo A, Tenner B, Huganir RL, Zhang J. Nat Cell Biol. 2018 Sep 24. pii: 10.1038/s41556-018-0200-6. doi: 10.1038/s41556-018-0200-6. PubMed 30250062.
Backbone
  Vector backbone: pcDNA3.1+
  Backbone manufacturer: Invitrogen
  Backbone size w/o insert (bp): 5414
  Total vector size (bp): 6632
  Vector type: Mammalian Expression
  Selectable markers: Neomycin (select with G418)
Growth in bacteria
  Bacterial resistance: Ampicillin, 100 μg/mL
  Growth temperature: 37°C
  Growth strain: DH5alpha
  Copy number: High Copy
Gene/Insert
  Gene/Insert name: blueAKAR
  Species: Synthetic
  Insert size (bp): 1218
  Promoter: CMV
  Cloning method: Restriction Enzyme; 5′ cloning site BamHI (not destroyed); 3′ cloning site EcoRI (not destroyed)
  Sequencing primers: 5′ CMV forward; 3′ BGH reverse
Terms and licenses: Academic/Nonprofit Terms; Industry Terms: Not Available to Industry
How to cite: pcDNA3.1(+)-blueAKAR was a gift from Jin Zhang (Addgene plasmid # 118470 ; http://n2t.net/addgene:118470 ; RRID:Addgene_118470)
